>Addgene plasmid #169221 | TVBB C-term-mScarlet-Blast | addgene full sequence | sequence record 332667 | Addgene NGS Result
TTTTAAATCAATCTAAAGTATATATGAGTAAACTTGGTCTGACAGTTACCAATGCTTAATCAGTGAGGCA
CCTATCTCAGCGATCTGTCTATTTCGTTCATCCATAGTTGCCTGACTCCCCGTCGTGTAGATAACTACGA
TACGGGAGGGCTTACCATCTGGCCCCAGTGCTGCAATGATACCGCGAGACCCACGCTCACCGGCTCCAGA
TTTATCAGCAATAAACCAGCCAGCCGGAAGGGCCGAGCGCAGAAGTGGTCCTGCAACTTTATCCGCCTCC
ATCCAGTCTATTAATTGTTGCCGGGAAGCTAGAGTAAGTAGTTCGCCAGTTAATAGTTTGCGCAACGTTG
TTGCCATTGCTACAGGCATCGTGGTGTCACGCTCGTCGTTTGGTATGGCTTCATTCAGCTCCGGTTCCCA
ACGATCAAGGCGAGTTACATGATCCCCCATGTTGTGCAAAAAAGCGGTTAGCTCCTTCGGTCCTCCGATC
GTTGTCAGAAGTAAGTTGGCCGCAGTGTTATCACTCATGGTTATGGCAGCACTGCATAATTCTCTTACTG
TCATGCCATCCGTAAGATGCTTTTCTGTGACTGGTGAGTACTCAACCAAGTCATTCTGAGAATAGTGTAT
GCGGCGACCGAGTTGCTCTTGCCCGGCGTCAATACGGGATAATACCGCGCCACATAGCAGAACTTTAAAA
GTGCTCATCATTGGAAAACGTTCTTCGGGGCGAAAACTCTCAAGGATCTTACCGCTGTTGAGATCCAGTT
CGATGTAACCCACTCGTGCACCCAACTGATCTTCAGCATCTTTTACTTTCACCAGCGTTTCTGGGTGAGC
AAAAACAGGAAGGCAAAATGCCGCAAAAAAGGGAATAAGGGCGACACGGAAATGTTGAATACTCATACTC
TTCCTTTTTCAATATTATTGAAGCATTTATCAGGGTTATTGTCTCATGAGCGGATACATATTTGAATGTA
TTTAGAAAAATAAACAAATAGGGGTTCCGCGCACATTTCCCCGAAAAGTGCCACCTGATGCGGTGTGAAA
TACCGCACAGATGCGTAAGGAGAAAATACCGCTACGGAAGAGCGCGATCGCGTTTAAAGGCTCTTCAGGC
GGAGGCGGCAGCGCCAGCGTGAGCAAGGGCGAGGCAGTGATCAAGGAGTTCATGAGATTCAAGGTGCACA
TGGAGGGCTCCATGAACGGCCACGAGTTCGAGATCGAGGGCGAGGGCGAGGGCAGACCCTACGAGGGCAC
CCAGACCGCCAAGCTGAAGGTGACCAAGGGTGGCCCCCTGCCCTTCTCCTGGGACATCCTGTCCCCTCAG
TTCATGTACGGCTCCAGGGCCTTCACCAAGCACCCCGCCGACATCCCCGACTACTATAAGCAGTCCTTCC
CCGAGGGCTTCAAGTGGGAGAGAGTGATGAACTTCGAGGACGGCGGCGCCGTGACCGTGACCCAGGACAC
CTCCCTGGAGGACGGCACCCTGATCTACAAGGTGAAGCTCAGAGGCACCAACTTCCCTCCTGACGGCCCC
GTAATGCAGAAGAAGACAATGGGCTGGGAAGCATCCACCGAGAGATTGTACCCCGAGGACGGCGTGCTGA
AGGGCGACATTAAGATGGCCCTGAGACTGAAGGACGGCGGCCGCTACCTGGCGGACTTCAAGACCACCTA
CAAGGCCAAGAAGCCCGTGCAGATGCCCGGCGCCTACAACGTCGACAGGAAGTTGGACATCACCTCCCAC
AACGAGGACTACACCGTGGTGGAACAGTACGAACGCTCCGAGGGCAGACACTCCACCGGCGGCATGGACG
AGCTGTACAAGGGAAGCGGAGCGACGAATTTTAGTCTACTGAAACAAGCGGGAGACGTGGAGGAAAACCC
TGGACCTATGGCCAAGCCTTTGTCTCAAGAAGAATCCACCCTCATTGAAAGAGCAACGGCTACAATCAAC
AGCATCCCCATCTCTGAAGACTACAGCGTCGCCAGCGCAGCTCTCTCTAGCGACGGCAGGATCTTCACTG
GTGTCAATGTATATCATTTTACTGGGGGACCTTGTGCAGAACTCGTGGTGCTGGGCACTGCTGCTGCTGC
GGCAGCTGGCAACCTGACTTGTATCGTCGCGATCGGAAATGAGAACAGGGGCATCTTGAGCCCCTGCGGA
AGATGCCGACAGGTGCTTCTCGATCTGCATCCTGGGATCAAAGCCATAGTGAAGGACAGTGATGGACAGC
CGACGGCAGTTGGGATTCGTGAATTGCTGCCCTCTGGTTATGTGTGGGAGGGCTGACGAAGAGCGTTTAA
ACGCGAACCGGCTCTTCGAATTCCTCGCTCACTGACTCGCTGCGCTCGGTCGTTCGGCTGCGGCGAGCGG
TATCAGCTCACTCAAAGGCGGTAATACGGTTATCCACAGAATCAGGGGATAACGCAGGAAAGAACATGTG
AGCAAAAGGCCAGCAAAAGGCCAGGAACCGTAAAAAGGCCGCGTTGCTGGCGTTTTTCCATAGGCTCCGC
CCCCCTGACGAGCATCACAAAAATCGACGCTCAAGTCAGAGGTGGCGAAACCCGACAGGACTATAAAGAT
ACCAGGCGTTTCCCCCTGGAAGCTCCCTCGTGCGCTCTCCTGTTCCGACCCTGCCGCTTACCGGATACCT
GTCCGCCTTTCTCCCTTCGGGAAGCGTGGCGCTTTCTCATAGCTCACGCTGTAGGTATCTCAGTTCGGTG
TAGGTCGTTCGCTCCAAGCTGGGCTGTGTGCACGAACCCCCCGTTCAGCCCGACCGCTGCGCCTTATCCG
GTAACTATCGTCTTGAGTCCAACCCGGTAAGACACGACTTATCGCCACTGGCAGCAGCCACTGGTAACAG
GATTAGCAGAGCGAGGTATGTAGGCGGTGCTACAGAGTTCTTGAAGTGGTGGCCTAACTACGGCTACACT
AGAAGAACAGTATTTGGTATCTGCGCTCTGCTGAAGCCAGTTACCTTCGGAAAAAGAGTTGGTAGCTCTT
GATCCGGCAAACAAACCACCGCTGGTAGCGGTGGTTTTTTTGTTTGCAAGCAGCAGATTACGCGCAGAAA
AAAAGGATCTCAAGAAGATCCTTTGATCTTTTCTACGGGGTCTGACGCTCAGTGGAACGAAAACTCACGT
TAAGGGATTTTGGTCATGAGATTATCAAAAAGGATCTTCACCTAGATCCTTTTAAATTAAAAATGAAG
Features (pLannotate 1.2.2; 6 found; start..end, strand, type, name):
     46..906     -  CDS            AmpR: β-lactamase; bla; confers resistance to ampicillin, carbenicillin, and related antibiotics
    907..1011    -  promoter       AmpR promoter: bla
   1038..1082    +  misc_feature   bom (fragment): basis of mobility region from pBR322
   1139..1831    +  CDS            mScarlet: mScarlet is a basic (constitutively fluorescent) red fluorescent protein published in 2016, derived from synthetic construct. It has moderate acid sensitivity.
   1898..2294    +  CDS            BSD (fragment): blasticidin S deaminase; Aspergillus terreus BSD; confers resistance to blasticidin
   2505..3093    -  rep_origin     ori: high-copy-number ColE1/pMB1/pBR322/pUC origin of replication
