[The description below was written by a language model from this plasmid's Addgene catalogue record and pLannotate feature annotations shown in this document.]
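Description:
TVBB C-term-mScarlet-Blast is a small (about 3.2 kb) targeting vector backbone designed as a starting point for building donor templates that knock a fluorescent tag into the C-terminus of an endogenous gene. It rests on a deliberately minimal, PCR-amplified bacterial scaffold of roughly 2 kb that carries little more than a ColE1-type origin of replication and the β-lactamase gene with its own promoter, so it is propagated in E. coli under ampicillin selection. The feature table describes the origin as a high-copy ColE1/pUC type, whereas the catalogue entry lists the plasmid as low copy. A short fragment of the pBR322 bom region is also annotated.

The synthetic insert of about 1.25 kb, assembled by Gibson cloning, encodes a linker followed by the red fluorescent protein mScarlet, a P2A self-cleaving peptide and the blasticidin S deaminase gene (BSD, annotated as a fragment). No promoter is annotated upstream of this cassette, consistent with its purpose: once integrated in frame at the end of a target coding sequence, expression of both the mScarlet fusion and the resistance marker depends on the endogenous locus. The P2A separates the blasticidin marker from the tagged protein, so correctly targeted cells can be enriched with blasticidin.

The cassette is flanked on both sides by SapI sites. SapI is a type IIS enzyme, and the sites presumably allow locus-specific homology arms to be inserted on either side, although the record does not detail this step. The associated publication concerns efficient fluorescent gene tagging in human organoids without double-strand DNA cleavage.
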