Addgene plasmid #169221: TVBB C-term-mScarlet-Blast
Purpose: Targeting vector backbone to support a knock-in of Linker-mScarlet-P2A-Blast at the C-terminus of a target locus
Depositing lab: Hugo Snippert. Depositing organization: University Medical Centre Utrecht. Publication: Efficient and error-free fluorescent gene tagging in human organoids without double-strand DNA cleavage. Bollen Y, Hageman JH, van Leenen P, Derks LLM, Ponsioen B, Buissant des Amorie JR, Verlaan-Klink I, van den Bos M, Terstappen LWMM, van Boxtel R, Snippert HJG. PLoS Biol. 2022 Jan 28;20(1):e3001527. doi: 10.1371/journal.pbio.3001527. PubMed 35089911.
Backbone
  Vector backbone: Minimalistic Amp + ColE1 backbone
  Backbone size w/o insert (bp): 1969
  Total vector size (bp): 3218
  Modifications to backbone: PCR amplified minimalistic backbone segment
  Vector type: Targeting vector backbone
  Selectable markers: Blasticidin
Growth in bacteria
  Bacterial resistance: Ampicillin, 100 μg/mL
  Growth temperature: 37°C
  Growth strain: DH5alpha
  Growth instructions: Grow at 30C for a few hours after overnight growth at 37C to amplify the plasmid copy number
  Copy number: Low Copy
Gene/Insert
  Gene/Insert name: Double SapI flanked mScarlet-P2A-Blast
  Species: Synthetic
  Insert size (bp): 1249
  Cloning method: Gibson Cloning
  Sequencing primers: 5′ caaataggggttccgcgcac; 3′ ttaccgcctttgagtgagctga
Terms and licenses: Academic/Nonprofit Terms; Industry Terms: Not Available to Industry
How to cite: TVBB C-term-mScarlet-Blast was a gift from Hugo Snippert (Addgene plasmid # 169221 ; http://n2t.net/addgene:169221 ; RRID:Addgene_169221)
